Addgene plasmid #1736: pBMN-I-GFP
Purpose: This retroviral vector has an IRES-GFP downstream of the cloning sites
Depositing lab: Garry Nolan. Depositing organization: Stanford University.
Backbone
  Vector backbone: pBMN
  Backbone manufacturer: Nolan Lab
  Backbone size w/o insert (bp): 6332
  Vector type: Retroviral
Growth in bacteria
  Bacterial resistance: Ampicillin, 50 μg/mL
  Growth temperature: 30°C
  Growth strain: Stbl3
  Growth instructions: Grow in Stbl3 at 30C
  Copy number: Low Copy
Gene/Insert
  Gene/Insert name: IRES-GFP
  Cloning method: Restriction Enzyme
  Sequencing primers: 5′ pBMN 5'
Terms and licenses: Academic/Nonprofit Terms; Industry Terms: Not Available to Industry
Depositor comments: The pBMN backbone with IRES allowing for expression of GFP. Please note that the sequence information has some inaccuracies, so restriction digests may give slightly different bands than predicted. This plasmid is extremely slow growing and may need 2 days to grow.
How to cite: pBMN-I-GFP was a gift from Garry Nolan (Addgene plasmid # 1736 ; http://n2t.net/addgene:1736 ; RRID:Addgene_1736)
