[The description below was written by a language model from this plasmid's Addgene catalogue record and pLannotate feature annotations shown in this document.]
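Description:
pBMN-I-GFP is a Moloney murine leukemia virus (MMLV)-based retroviral transfer vector built on the pBMN backbone, designed so that a gene of interest placed in its cloning sites is co-expressed with a GFP reporter. In bacteria it is maintained through a ColE1/pUC-type origin and selected with ampicillin via the β-lactamase gene. Although the annotated origin is of the high-copy class, the catalogue lists the plasmid as low copy, and the depositor notes that it grows unusually slowly. A short lacI fragment and partial AmpR promoter fragments are also annotated and appear to be backbone remnants.

The viral portion is flanked by MMLV long terminal repeats. The 5′ LTR, which spans the numbering origin of the sequenced record, is followed by the Ψ packaging signal, a truncated gag segment lacking its start codon, and a pol region carrying the splice acceptor. These elements support efficient encapsidation and processing of the vector RNA when viral proteins are supplied in trans by a packaging cell line. No separate internal promoter is annotated, so transcription presumably depends on the 5′ LTR. Downstream of the cloning region lies an EMCV internal ribosome entry site followed by EGFP, so a single bicistronic transcript yields both the inserted gene product and EGFP. The 3′ end is annotated as a short ΔU3-type fragment adjoining a fuller MMLV LTR.

The vector as deposited carries no gene of interest. It is typically used as an empty cloning backbone or GFP-only control, with fluorescence allowing transduced cells to be identified or sorted. The depositor cautions that the reference sequence information contains some inaccuracies, so restriction patterns may differ slightly from predictions.
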