Features (pLannotate 1.2.2; 13 found; start..end, strand, type, name):
    535..892     +  misc_feature   MMLV Ψ: packaging signal of Moloney murine leukemia virus (MMLV)
    957..1373    +  CDS            gag (truncated): truncated Moloney murine leukemia virus (MMLV) gag gene lacking the start codon
   1383..1757    +  misc_feature   pol region: Moloney murine leukemia virus (MMLV) pol region containing the splice acceptor site
   1949..2411    +  misc_feature   IRES: internal ribosome entry site (IRES) of the encephalomyocarditis virus (EMCV)
   2425..3144    +  CDS            EGFP: the original enhanced GFP (Yang et al., 1996) mammalian codon-optimized
   3208..3329    +  LTR            3' LTR (ΔU3) (fragment): self-inactivating 3' long terminal repeat (LTR) from Moloney murine leukemia virus
   3330..3799    +  LTR            LTR: long terminal repeat from Moloney murine leukemia virus
   3865..3917    -  CDS            lacI (fragment): lac repressor; lacI; The lac repressor binds to the lac operator to inhibit transcription in E. coli. This inhibition can be relieved by adding lactose or isopropyl-β-D-thiogalactopyranoside (IPTG).
   4100..4688    -  rep_origin     ori: high-copy-number ColE1/pMB1/pBR322/pUC origin of replication
   4759..4811    +  promoter       AmpR promoter (fragment): bla
   4812..5672    +  CDS            AmpR: β-lactamase; bla; confers resistance to ampicillin, carbenicillin, and related antibiotics
   5758..5817    -  promoter       AmpR promoter (fragment): bla
   6234..472     +  LTR            LTR (across the origin): long terminal repeat from Moloney murine leukemia virus
>Addgene plasmid #1736 | pBMN-I-GFP | addgene full sequence | sequence record 418359 | Addgene NGS Result
CTGAATATGGGCCAAACAGGATATCTGTGGTAAGCAGTTCCTGCCCCGGCTCAGGGCCAAGAACAGATGG
AACAGCTGAATATGGGCCAAACAGGATATCTGTGGTAAGCAGTTCCTGCCCCGGCTCAGGGCCAAGAACA
GATGGTCCCCAGATGCGGTCCAGCCCTCAGCAGTTTCTAGAGAACCATCAGATGTTTCCAGGGTGCCCCA
AGGACCTGAAATGACCCTGTGCCTTATTTGAACTAACCAATCAGTTCGCTTCTCGCTTCTGTTCGCGCGC
TTCTGCTCCCCGAGCTCAATAAAAGAGCCCACAACCCCTCACTCGGCGCGCCAGTCCTCCGATTGACTGA
GTCGCCCGGGTACCCGTGTATCCAATAAACCCTCTTGCAGTTGCATCCGACTTGTGGTCTCGCTGTTCCT
TGGGAGGGTCTCCTCTGAGTGATTGACTACCCGTCAGCGGGGGTCTTTCATTTGGGGGCTCGTCCGGGAT
CGGGAGACCCCTGCCCAGGGACCACCGACCCACCACCGGGAGGTAAGCTGGCCAGCAACTTATCTGTGTC
TGTCCGATTGTCTAGTGTCTATGACTGATTTTATGCGCCTGCGTCGGTACTAGTTAGCTAACTAGCTCTG
TATCTGGCGGACCCGTGGTGGAACTGACGAGTTCGGAACACCCGGCCGCAACCCTGGGAGACGTCCCAGG
GACTTCGGGGGCCGTTTTTGTGGCCCGACCTGAGTCCAAAAATCCCGATCGTTTTGGACTCTTTGGTGCA
CCCCCCTTAGAGGAGGGATATGTGGTTCTGGTAGGAGACGAGAACCTAAAACAGTTCCCGCCTCCGTCTG
AATTTTTGCTTTCGGTTTGGGACCGAAGCCGCGCCGCGCGTCTTGTCTGCTGCAGCATCGTTCTGTGTTG
TCTCTGTCTGACTGTGTTTCTGTATTTGTCTGAAAATATGGGCCCGGGCCAGACTGTTACCACTCCCTTA
AGTTTGACCTTAGGTCACTGGAAAGATGTCGAGCGGATCGCTCACAACCAGTCGGTAGATGTCAAGAAGA
GACGTTGGGTTACCTTCTGCTCTGCAGAATGGCCAACCTTTAACGTCGGATGGCCGCGAGACGGCACCTT
TAACCGAGACCTCATCACCCAGGTTAAGATCAAGGTCTTTTCACCTGGCCCGCATGGACACCCAGACCAG
GTCCCCTACATCGTGACCTGGGAAGCCTTGGCTTTTGACCCCCCTCCCTGGGTCAAGCCCTTTGTACACC
CTAAGCCTCCGCCTCCTCTTCCTCCATCCGCCCCGTCTCTCCCCCTTGAACCTCCTCGTTCGACCCCGCC
TCGATCCTCCCTTTATCCAGCCCTCACTCCTTCTCTAGGCGCCCCCATATGGCCATATGAGATCTTATAT
GGGGCACCCCCGCCCCTTGTAAACTTCCCTGACCCTGACATGACAAGAGTTACTAACAGCCCCTCTCTCC
AAGCTCACTTACAGGCTCTCTACTTAGTCCAGCACGAAGTCTGGAGACCTCTGGCGGCAGCCTACCAAGA
ACAACTGGACCGACCGGTGGTACCTCACCCTTACCGAGTCGGCGACACAGTGTGGGTCCGCCGACACCAG
ACTAAGAACCTAGAACCTCGCTGGAAAGGACCTTACACAGTCCTGCTGACCACCCCCACCGCCCTCAAAG
TAGACGGCATCGCAGCTTGGATACACGCCGCCCACGTGAAGGCTGCCGACCCCGGGGGTGGACCATCCTC
TAGACTGCCGGATCCATTTAAATTCGAATTCCTGCAGGCCTCGAGGGCCGGCGCGCCGCGGCCGCTACGT
AAATTCCGCCCCCCCCCCCCCTCTCCCTCCCCCCCCCCTAACGTTACTGGCCGAAGCCGCTTGGAATAAG
GCCGGTGTGCGTTTGTCTATATGTTATTTTCCACCATATTGCCGTCTTTTGGCAATGTGAGGGCCCGGAA
ACCTGGCCCTGTCTTCTTGACGAGCATTCCTAGGGGTCTTTCCCCTCTCGCCAAAGGAATGCAAGGTCTG
TTGAATGTCGTGAAGGAAGCAGTTCCTCTGGAAGCTTCTTGAAGACAAACAACGTCTGTAGCGACCCTTT
GCAGGCAGCGGAACCCCCCACCTGGCGACAGGTGCCTCTGCGGCCAAAAGCCACGTGTATAAGATACACC
TGCAAAGGCGGCACAACCCCAGTGCCACGTTGTGAGTTGGATAGTTGTGGAAAGAGTCAAATGGCTCTCC
TCAAGCGTATTCAACAAGGGGCTGAAGGATGCCCAGAAGGTACCCCATTGTATGGGATCTGATCTGGGGC
CTCGGTGCACATGCTTTACATGTGTTTAGTCGAGGTTAAAAAAACGTCTAGGCCCCCCGAACCACGGGGA
CGTGGTTTTCCTTTGAAAAACACGATGATAATATGGCCACAACCATGGTGAGCAAGGGCGAGGAGCTGTT
CACCGGGGTGGTGCCCATCCTGGTCGAGCTGGACGGCGACGTAAACGGCCACAAGTTCAGCGTGTCCGGC
GAGGGCGAGGGCGATGCCACCTACGGCAAGCTGACCCTGAAGTTCATCTGCACCACCGGCAAGCTGCCCG
TGCCCTGGCCCACCCTCGTGACCACCCTGACCTACGGCGTGCAGTGCTTCAGCCGCTACCCCGACCACAT
GAAGCAGCACGACTTCTTCAAGTCCGCCATGCCCGAAGGCTACGTCCAGGAGCGCACCATCTTCTTCAAG
GACGACGGCAACTACAAGACCCGCGCCGAGGTGAAGTTCGAGGGCGACACCCTGGTGAACCGCATCGAGC
TGAAGGGCATCGACTTCAAGGAGGACGGCAACATCCTGGGGCACAAGCTGGAGTACAACTACAACAGCCA
CAACGTCTATATCATGGCCGACAAGCAGAAGAACGGCATCAAGGTGAACTTCAAGATCCGCCACAACATC
GAGGACGGCAGCGTGCAGCTCGCCGACCACTACCAGCAGAACACCCCCATCGGCGACGGCCCCGTGCTGC
TGCCCGACAACCACTACCTGAGCACCCAGTCCGCCCTGAGCAAAGACCCCAACGAGAAGCGCGATCACAT
GGTCCTGCTGGAGTTCGTGACCGCCGCCGGGATCACTCTCGGCATGGACGAGCTGTACAAGTAAAGCGCC
AGCACAGTGGTCGACGATAAAATAAAAGATTTTATTTAGTCTCCAGAAAAAGGGGGGAATGAAAGACCCC
ACCTGTAGGTTTGGCAAGCTAGCTTAAGTAACGCCATTTTGCAAGGCATGGAAAAATACATAACTGAGAA
TAGAGAAGTTCAGATCAAGGTCAGGAACAGATGGAACAGCTGAATATGGGCCAAACAGGATATCTGTGGT
AAGCAGTTCCTGCCCCGGCTCAGGGCCAAGAACAGATGGAACAGCTGAATATGGGCCAAACAGGATATCT
GTGGTAAGCAGTTCCTGCCCCGGCTCAGGGCCAAGAACAGATGGTCCCCAGATGCGGTCCAGCCCTCAGC
AGTTTCTAGAGAACCATCAGATGTTTCCAGGGTGCCCCAAGGACCTGAAATGACCCTGTGCCTTATTTGA
ACTAACCAATCAGTTCGCTTCTCGCTTCTGTTCGCGCGCTTCTGCTCCCCGAGCTCAATAAAAGAGCCCA
CAACCCCTCACTCGGGGCGCCAGTCCTCCGATTGACTGAGTCGCCCGGGTACCCGTGTATCCAATAAACC
CTCTTGCAGTTGCATCCGACTTGTGGTCTCGCTGTTCCTTGGGAGGGTCTCCTCTGAGTGATTGACTACC
CGTCAGCGGGGGTCTTTCACATGCAGCATGTATCAAAATTAATTTGGTTTTTTTTCTTAAGTATTTACAT
TAAATGGCCATAGTTGCATTAATGAATCGGCCAACGCGCGGGGAGAGGCGGTTTGCGTATTGGGCGCTCT
TCCGCTTCCTCGCTCACTGACTCGCTGCGCTCGGTCGTTCGGCTGCGGCGAGCGGTATCAGCTCACTCAA
AGGCGGTAATACGGTTATCCACAGAATCAGGGGATAACGCAGGAAAGAACATGTGAGCAAAAGGCCAGCA
AAAGGCCAGGAACCGTAAAAAGGCCGCGTTGCTGGCGTTTTTCCATAGGCTCCGCCCCCCTGACGAGCAT
CACAAAAATCGACGCTCAAGTCAGAGGTGGCGAAACCCGACAGGACTATAAAGATACCAGGCGTTTCCCC
CTGGAAGCTCCCTCGTGCGCTCTCCTGTTCCGACCCTGCCGCTTACCGGATACCTGTCCGCCTTTCTCCC
TTCGGGAAGCGTGGCGCTTTCTCATAGCTCACGCTGTAGGTATCTCAGTTCGGTGTAGGTCGTTCGCTCC
AAGCTGGGCTGTGTGCACGAACCCCCCGTTCAGCCCGACCGCTGCGCCTTATCCGGTAACTATCGTCTTG
AGTCCAACCCGGTAAGACACGACTTATCGCCACTGGCAGCAGCCACTGGTAACAGGATTAGCAGAGCGAG
GTATGTAGGCGGTGCTACAGAGTTCTTGAAGTGGTGGCCTAACTACGGCTACACTAGAAGAACAGTATTT
GGTATCTGCGCTCTGCTGAAGCCAGTTACCTTCGGAAAAAGAGTTGGTAGCTCTTGATCCGGCAAACAAA
CCACCGCTGGTAGCGGTGGTTTTTTTGTTTGCAAGCAGCAGATTACGCGCAGAAAAAAAGGATCTCAAGA
AGATCCTTTGATCTTTTCTACGGGGTCTGACGCTCAGTGGAACGAAAACTCACGTTAAGGGATTTTGGTC
ATGAGACAATAACCCTGATAAATGCTTCAATAATATTGAAAAAGGAAGAGTATGAGTATTCAACATTTCC
GTGTCGCCCTTATTCCCTTTTTTGCGGCATTTTGCCTTCCTGTTTTTGCTCACCCAGAAACGCTGGTGAA
AGTAAAAGATGCTGAAGATCAGTTGGGTGCACGAGTGGGTTACATCGAACTGGATCTCAACAGCGGTAAG
ATCCTTGAGAGTTTTCGCCCCGAAGAACGTTTTCCAATGATGAGCACTTTTAAAGTTCTGCTATGTGGCG
CGGTATTATCCCGTATTGACGCCGGGCAAGAGCAACTCGGTCGCCGCATACACTATTCTCAGAATGACTT
GGTTGAGTACTCACCAGTCACAGAAAAGCATCTTACGGATGGCATGACAGTAAGAGAATTATGCAGTGCT
GCCATAACCATGAGTGATAACACTGCGGCCAACTTACTTCTGACAACGATCGGAGGACCGAAGGAGCTAA
CCGCTTTTTTGCACAACATGGGGGATCATGTAACTCGCCTTGATCGTTGGGAACCGGAGCTGAATGAAGC
CATACCAAACGACGAGCGTGACACCACGATGCCTGTAGCAATGGCAACAACGTTGCGCAAACTATTAACT
GGCGAACTACTTACTCTAGCTTCCCGGCAACAATTAATAGACTGGATGGAGGCGGATAAAGTTGCAGGAC
CACTTCTGCGCTCGGCCCTTCCGGCTGGCTGGTTTATTGCTGATAAATCTGGAGCCGGTGAGCGTGGGTC
TCGCGGTATCATTGCAGCACTGGGGCCAGATGGTAAGCCCTCCCGTATCGTAGTTATCTACACGACGGGG
AGTCAGGCAACTATGGATGAACGAAATAGACAGATCGCTGAGATAGGTGCCTCACTGATTAAGCATTGGT
AACTGTCAGACCAAGTTTACTCATATATACTTTAGATTGATTTGCGGCCGGCCGCAAAAGGATCTAGGTG
AAGATCCTTTTTGATAATCTCATGAGCGGATACATATTTGAATGTATTTAGAAAAATAAACAAATAGGGG
TTCCGCGCACATTTCCCCGAAAAGTGCCACCAGCTTTGCTCTTAGGAGTTTCCTAATACATCCCAAACTC
AAATATATAAAGCATTTGACTTGTTCTATGCCCTAGGGGGCGGGGGGAAGCTAAGCCAGCTTTTTTTAAC
ATTTAAAATGTTAATTCCATTTTAAATGCACAGATGTTTTTATTTCATAAGGGTTTCAATGTGCATGAAT
GCTGCAATATTCCTGTTACCAAAGCTAGTATAAATAAAAATAGATAAACGTGGAAATTACTTAGAGTTTC
TGTCATTAACGTTTCCTTCCTCAGTTGACAACATAAATGCGCTGCTGAGAAGCCAGTTTGCATCTGTCAG
GATCAATTTCCCATTATGCCAGTCATATTAATTACTAGTCAATTAGTTGATTTTTATTTTTGACATATAC
ATGTGAAAGACCCCACCTGTAGGTTTGGCAAGCTAGCTTAAGTAACGCCATTTTGCAAGGCATGGAAAAA
TACATAACTGAGAATAGAAAAGTTCAGATCAAGGTCAGGAACAGATGGAACAG
