>Addgene plasmid #1736 | pBMN-I-GFP | addgene partial sequence | sequence record 16885 | 1736 with EGFP-N
TCCCCGCTGGTTCGGGGGGCCTAGACGTTTTTTTAACCTCGACTAAACACATGTAAAGCATGTGCACCGA
GGCCCCAGATCAGATCCCATACAATGGGGTACCTTCTGGGCATCCTTCAGCCCCTTGTTGAATACGCTTG
AGGAGAGCCATTTGACTCTTTCCACAACTATCCAACTCACAACGTGGCACTGGGGTTGTGCCGCCTTTGC
AGGTGTATCTTATACACGTGGCTTTTGGCCGCAGAGGCACCTGTCGCCAGGTGGGGGGTTCCGCTGCCTG
CAAAGGGTCGCTACAGACGTTGTTTGTCTTCAAGAAGCTTCCAGAGGAACTGCTTCCTTCACGACATTCA
ACAGACCTTGCATTCCTTTGGCGAGAGGGGAAAGACCCCTAGGAATGCTCGTCAAGAAGACAGGGCCAGG
TTTCCGGGCCCTCACATTGCCAAAAGACGGCAATATGGTGGAAAATAACATATAGACAAACGCACACCGG
CCTTATTCCAAGCGGCTTCGGCCAGTAACGTTAGGGGGGGGGGAGGGAGAGGGGGG
